>Addgene plasmid #162441 | iRFP-FRB1C-Cb5 | addgene full sequence | sequence record 319779 | Addgene NGS Result
TAGTTATTAATAGTAATCAATTACGGGGTCATTAGTTCATAGCCCATATATGGAGTTCCGCGTTACATAA
CTTACGGTAAATGGCCCGCCTGGCTGACCGCCCAACGACCCCCGCCCATTGACGTCAATAATGACGTATG
TTCCCATAGTAACGCCAATAGGGACTTTCCATTGACGTCAATGGGTGGAGTATTTACGGTAAACTGCCCA
CTTGGCAGTACATCAAGTGTATCATATGCCAAGTACGCCCCCTATTGACGTCAATGACGGTAAATGGCCC
GCCTGGCATTATGCCCAGTACATGACCTTATGGGACTTTCCTACTTGGCAGTACATCTACGTATTAGTCA
TCGCTATTACCATGGTGATGCGGTTTTGGCAGTACATCAATGGGCGTGGATAGCGGTTTGACTCACGGGG
ATTTCCAAGTCTCCACCCCATTGACGTCAATGGGAGTTTGTTTTGGCACCAAAATCAACGGGACTTTCCA
AAATGTCGTAACAACTCCGCCCCATTGACGCAAATGGGCGGTAGGCGTGTACGGTGGGAGGTCTATATAA
GCAGAGCTGGTTTAGTGAACCGTCAGATCCGCTAGCGCTACCGGTCGCCACCATGGCTGAAGGCAGCGTC
GCCAGGCAGCCTGACCTCTTGACCTGCGACGATGAGCCGATCCATATCCCCGGTGCCATCCAACCGCATG
GACTGCTGCTCGCCCTCGCCGCCGACATGACGATCGTTGCCGGCAGCGACAACCTTCCCGAACTCACCGG
ACTGGCGATCGGCGCCCTGATCGGCCGCTCTGCGGCCGATGTCTTCGACTCGGAGACGCACAACCGTCTG
ACGATCGCCTTGGCCGAGCCCGGGGCGGCCGTCGGAGCACCGATCACTGTCGGCTTCACGATGCGAAAGG
ACGCAGGCTTCATCGGCTCCTGGCATCGCCATGATCAGCTCATCTTCCTCGAACTGGAGCCTCCCCAGCG
GGACGTCGCCGAGCCGCAGGCGTTCTTCCGCCGCACCAACAGCGCCATCCGCCGCCTGCAGGCCGCCGAA
ACCTTGGAAAGCGCCTGCGCCGCCGCGGCGCAAGAGGTGCGGAAGATTACCGGCTTCGATCGGGTGATGA
TCTATCGCTTCGCCTCCGACTTCAGCGGCGAAGTGATCGCAGAGGATCGGTGCGCCGAGGTCGAGTCAAA
ACTAGGCCTGCACTATCCTGCCTCAACCGTGCCGGCGCAGGCCCGTCGGCTCTATACCATCAACCCGGTA
CGGATCATTCCCGATATCAATTATCGGCCGGTGCCGGTCACCCCAGACCTCAATCCGGTCACCGGGCGGC
CGATTGATCTTAGCTTCGCCATCCTGCGCAGCGTCTCGCCCGTCCATCTGGAGTTCATGCGCAACATAGG
CATGCACGGCACGATGTCGATCTCGATTTTGCGCGGCGAGCGACTGTGGGGATTGATCGTTTGCCATCAC
CGAACGCCGTACTACGTCGATCTCGATGGCCGCCAAGCCTGCGAGCTAGTCGCCCAGGTTCTGGCCTGGC
AGATCGGCGTGATGGAAGAGGTGTACAAGGGAGCAAGTGGACAGACTCTGAAGGAAACATCCTTTAATCA
GGCCTATGGTCGAGATTTAATGGAGGCCCAAGAGTGGTGCAGGAAGTACATGAAATCAGGGAATGTCAAG
GACCTCCTCCAAGCCTGGGACCTCTATTATCATGTGTTCCGACGAATCTCAAAGAGTGCTGGTGGTAGTG
CTGGTGGTAGTGCTGGTGGTACTGGTGGTCCTCGAGCTCAAGCTTCGAATTCGAGTGCTGGTGGTATCAC
CACCGTGGAGTCCAACTCCTCCTGGTGGACCAACTGGGTGATCCCCGCCATCTCCGCCCTGGTGGTGGCC
CTGATGTACCGCCTATACATGGCCGAGGACTAGGGATCCACCGGATCTAGATAACTGATCATAATCAGCC
ATACCACATTTGTAGAGGTTTTACTTGCTTTAAAAAACCTCCCACACCTCCCCCTGAACCTGAAACATAA
AATGAATGCAATTGTTGTTGTTAACTTGTTTATTGCAGCTTATAATGGTTACAAATAAAGCAATAGCATC
ACAAATTTCACAAATAAAGCATTTTTTTCACTGCATTCTAGTTGTGGTTTGTCCAAACTCATCAATGTAT
CTTAACGCGTAAATTGTAAGCGTTAATATTTTGTTAAAATTCGCGTTAAATTTTTGTTAAATCAGCTCAT
TTTTTAACCAATAGGCCGAAATCGGCAAAATCCCTTATAAATCAAAAGAATAGACCGAGATAGGGT
[37 nt withheld, positions 2307-2343]
AAAGAACGTGGACTCCAACGTCAAAGG
[49 nt withheld, positions 2371-2419]
T
[91 nt withheld, positions 2421-2511]
G
[124 nt withheld, positions 2513-2636]
CAGGTGGCACTTTTCGGGGAAATGTGCGCGGAACCCCTATTTGTTTATTTTTCTAAATACATTCAAATAT
GTATCCGCTCATGAGACAATAACCCTGATAAATGCTTCAATAATATTGAAAAAGGAAGAGTCCTGAGGCG
GAAAGAACCAGCTGTGGAATGTGTGTCAGTTAGGGTGTGGAAAGTCCCCAGGCTCCCCAGCAGGCAGAAG
TATGCAAAGCATGCATCTCAATTAGTCAGCAACCAGGTGTGGAAAGTCCCCAGGCTCCCCAGCAGGCAGA
AGTATGCAAAGCATGCATCTCAATTAGTCAGCAACCATAGTCCCGCCCCTAACTCCGCCCATCCCGCCCC
TAACTCCGCCCAGTTCCGCCCATTCTCCGCCCCATGGCTGACTAATTTTTTTTATTTATGCAGAGGCCGA
GGCCGCCTCGGCCTCTGAGCTATTCCAGAAGTAGTGAGGAGGCTTTTTTGGAGGCCTAGGCTTTTGCAAA
GATCGATCAAGAGACAGGATGAGGATCGTTTCGCATGATTGAACAAGATGGATTGCACGCAGGTTCTCCG
GCCGCTTGGGTGGAGAGGCTATTCGGCTATGACTGGGCACAACAGACAATCGGCTGCTCTGATGCCGCCG
TGTTCCGGCTGTCAGCGCAGGGGCGCCCGGTTCTTTTTGTCAAGACCGACCTGTCCGGTGCCCTGAATGA
ACTGCAAGACGAGGCAGCGCGGCTATCGTGGCTGGCCACGACGGGCGTTCCTTGCGCAGCTGTGCTCGAC
GTTGTCACTGAAGCGGGAAGGGACTGGCTGCTATTGGGCGAAGTGCCGGGGCAGGATCTCCTGTCATCTC
ACCTTGCTCCTGCCGAGAAAGTATCCATCATGGCTGATGCAATGCGGCGGCTGCATACGCTTGATCCGGC
TACCTGCCCATTCGACCACCAAGCGAAACATCGCATCGAGCGAGCACGTACTCGGATGGAAGCCGGTCTT
GTCGATCAGGATGATCTGGACGAAGAGCATCAGGGGCTCGCGCCAGCCGAACTGTTCGCCAGGCTCAAGG
CGAGCATGCCCGACGGCGAGGATCTCGTCGTGACCCATGGCGATGCCTGCTTGCCGAATATCATGGTGGA
AAATGGCCGCTTTTCTGGATTCATCGACTGTGGCCGGCTGGGTGTGGCGGACCGCTATCAGGACATAGCG
TTGGCTACCCGTGATATTGCTGAAGAGCTTGGCGGCGAATGGGCTGACCGCTTCCTCGTGCTTTACGGTA
TCGCCGCTCCCGATTCGCAGCGCATCGCCTTCTATCGCCTTCTTGACGAGTTCTTCTGAGCGGGACTCTG
GGGTTCGAAATGACCGACCAAGCGACGCCCAACCTGCCATCACGAGATTTCGATTCCACCGCCGCCTTCT
ATGAAAGGTTGGGCTTCGGAATCGTTTTCCGGGACGCCGGCTGGATGATCCTCCAGCGCGGGGATCTCAT
GCTGGAGTTCTTCGCCCACCCTAGGGGGAGGCTAACTGAAACACGGAAGGAGACAATACCGGAAGGAACC
CGCGCTATGACGGCAATAAAAAGACAGAATAAAACGCACGGTGTTGGGTCGTTTGTTCATAAACGCGGGG
TTCGGTCCCAGGGCTGGCACTCTGTCGATACCCCACCGAGACCCCATTGGGGCCAATACGCCCGCGTTTC
TTCCTTTTCCCCACCCCACCCCCCAAGTTCGGGTGAAGGCCCAGGGCTCGCAGCCAACGTCGGGGCGGCA
GGCCCTGCCATAGCCTCAGGTTACTCATATATACTTTAGATTGATTTAAAACTTCATTTTTAATTTAAAA
GGATCTAGGTGAAGATCCTTTTTGATAATCTCATGACCAAAATCCCTTAACGTGAGTTTTCGTTCCACTG
AGCGTCAGACCCCGTAGAAAAGATCAAAGGATCTTCTTGAGATCCTTTTTTTCTGCGCGTAATCTGCTGC
TTGCAAACAAAAAAACCACCGCTACCAGCGGTGGTTTGTTTGCCGGATCAAGAGCTACCAACTCTTTTTC
CGAAGGTAACTGGCTTCAGCAGAGCGCAGATACCAAATACTGTTCTTCTAGTGTAGCCGTAGTTAGGCCA
CCACTTCAAGAACTCTGTAGCACCGCCTACATACCTCGCTCTGCTAATCCTGTTACCAGTGGCTGCTGCC
AGTGGCGATAAGTCGTGTCTTACCGGGTTGGACTCAAGACGATAGTTACCGGATAAGGCGCAGCGGTCGG
GCTGAACGGGGGGTTCGTGCACACAGCCCAGCTTGGAGCGAACGACCTACACCGAACTGAGATACCTACA
GCGTGAGCTATGAGAAAGCGCCACGCTTCCCGAAGGGAGAAAGGCGGACAGGTATCCGGTAAGCGGCAGG
GTCGGAACAGGAGAGCGCACGAGGGAGCTTCCAGGGGGAAACGCCTGGTATCTTTATAGTCCTGTCGGGT
TTCGCCACCTCTGACTTGAGCGTCGATTTTTGTGATGCTCGTCAGGGGGGCGGAGCCTATGGAAAAACGC
CAGCAACGCGGCCTTTTTACGGTTCCTGGCCTTTTGCTGGCCTTTTGCTCACATGTTCTTTCCTGCGTTA
TCCCCTGATTCTGTGGATAACCGTATTACCGCCATGCAT
Features (pLannotate 1.2.2; 15 found; start..end, strand, type, name):
     61..364     +  enhancer       CMV enhancer: human cytomegalovirus immediate early enhancer
    365..568     +  promoter       CMV promoter: human cytomegalovirus (CMV) immediate early promoter
    613..1560    +  CDS            iRFP713: iRFP713 is a basic (constitutively fluorescent) near ir fluorescent protein published in 2011, derived from Rhodopseudomonas palustris. It has low acid sensitivity. It requires the cofactor biliverdin for fluorescence.
   1582..1734    +  CDS            FRB* (fragment): T2098L mutant of FKBP-rapamycin binding domain of human FRAP binds synthetic ligands such as AP21967
   1783..1920    +  CDS            Cyb5a (fragment): CYB5_RAT - Also known as Cyb5. Experimental evidence at protein level: Swiss-Prot protein existence level 1. Cytochrome b5 is a membrane-bound hemoprotein functioning as an electron carrier for several membrane-bound oxygenases. It is also involved in several steps of the sterol biosynthesis pathway, particularly in the C-6 double bond introduction during the C-6 desaturation. From Rattus norvegicus (Rat).
   1946..2030    +  CDS            large T antigen (fragment): large T antigen from SV40 (simian virus 40)
   2053..2174    +  polyA_signal   SV40 poly(A) signal: SV40 polyadenylation signal
   2208..2636    -  rep_origin     f1 ori (sequence partly withheld): f1 bacteriophage origin of replication; arrow indicates direction of (+) strand synthesis
   2663..2767    +  promoter       AmpR promoter: bla
   2769..3126    +  promoter       SV40 promoter: SV40 enhancer and early promoter
   3161..3955    +  CDS            NeoR/KanR: aminoglycoside phosphotransferase from Tn5; aph(3')-II (or nptII); confers resistance to neomycin, kanamycin, and G418 (Geneticin®)
   3976..4128    +  CDS            ble (fragment): BLE_KLEPN - Experimental evidence at protein level: Swiss-Prot protein existence level 1. Binding protein with a strong affinity to the bleomycin family of antibiotics. Binds to CL990; an antimitotic-antibiotic compound. From Klebsiella pneumoniae.
   4187..4234    +  polyA_signal   HSV TK poly(A) signal: herpes simplex virus thymidine kinase polyadenylation signal (Cole and Stacy, 1985)
   4325..4341    -  polyA_signal   bGH poly(A) signal (fragment): bovine growth hormone polyadenylation signal
   4563..5151    +  rep_origin     ori: high-copy-number ColE1/pMB1/pBR322/pUC origin of replication
