[The description below was written by a language model from this plasmid's Addgene catalogue record and pLannotate feature annotations shown in this document.]
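Description:
iRFP-FRB1C-Cb5 is a mammalian expression plasmid of about 5.3 kb built on a Clontech C1-type backbone. It is propagated in E. coli at high copy from a ColE1/pUC-type origin and also carries an f1 phage origin. A single NeoR/KanR (Tn5 aminoglycoside phosphotransferase) gene sits behind tandem bacterial (bla) and SV40 early promoters and ends in an HSV TK polyadenylation signal. This arrangement gives kanamycin resistance in bacteria and could in principle allow G418 selection in mammalian cells. The short annotated ble, SV40 large T antigen and bGH poly(A) fragments are most likely backbone remnants or incidental sequence matches rather than functional parts.

The payload is a synthetic fusion protein expressed from the human CMV immediate-early enhancer/promoter and terminated by the SV40 poly(A) signal. In order, the open reading frame encodes iRFP713, a near-infrared fluorescent protein that needs biliverdin as a cofactor; a partial segment of the FKBP-rapamycin binding (FRB) domain; and a fragment of rat cytochrome b5. The FRB annotation covers only part of the domain, which fits the "FRB1C" name and suggests a C-terminal piece of a split FRB, although the record does not define the split point. The annotation tool matched this segment to the T2098L FRB variant, but whether the mutation is present cannot be confirmed from the table. The Cb5 fragment is probably the C-terminal tail anchor of cytochrome b5, commonly used to tether proteins to the cytosolic face of the endoplasmic reticulum, though the record does not state the localisation.

The stated purpose is use in a chemically induced trimerization (CIT) system. There, this construct presumably acts as a fluorescently trackable, membrane-anchored component that assembles with two partner proteins when an inducer is added. The partner constructs and the inducer are not specified in the record.
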