Addgene plasmid #162441: iRFP-FRB1C-Cb5
Purpose: for use in CIT (chemically induced trimerization) system
Depositing lab: Takanari Inoue. Depositing organization: Johns Hopkins University and School of Medicine. Publication: Rational design and implementation of a chemically inducible heterotrimerization system. Wu HD, Kikuchi M, Dagliyan O, Aragaki AK, Nakamura H, Dokholyan NV, Umehara T, Inoue T. Nat Methods. 2020 Sep;17(9):928-936. doi: 10.1038/s41592-020-0913-x. Epub 2020 Aug 3. PubMed 32747768.
Backbone
  Vector backbone: C1
  Backbone manufacturer: Clontech
  Vector type: Mammalian Expression
Growth in bacteria
  Bacterial resistance: Kanamycin, 50 μg/mL
  Growth temperature: 37°C
  Growth strain: DH5alpha
  Copy number: High Copy
Gene/Insert
  Gene/Insert name: iRFP-FRB1C-Cb5
  Species: Synthetic
  Promoter: CMV
  Cloning method: Restriction Enzyme; 5′ cloning site Kpn1 (not destroyed); 3′ cloning site SalI (not destroyed)
  Sequencing primers: 5′ CATGGTCCTGCTGGAGTTCGTG; 3′ GAAATTTGTGATGCTATTGC
Terms and licenses: Academic/Nonprofit Terms; Industry Terms: Not Available to Industry
How to cite: iRFP-FRB1C-Cb5 was a gift from Takanari Inoue (Addgene plasmid # 162441 ; http://n2t.net/addgene:162441 ; RRID:Addgene_162441)
